Addgene plasmid #45819: pMSCV-puro-Delta N67-mMCL1
Depositing lab: Joseph Opferman. Depositing organization: St. Jude Children's Research Hospital. Publication: Anti-apoptotic MCL-1 localizes to the mitochondrial matrix and couples mitochondrial fusion to respiration. Perciavalle RM, Stewart DP, Koss B, Lynch J, Milasta S, Bathina M, Temirov J, Cleland MM, Pelletier S, Schuetz JD, Youle RJ, Green DR, Opferman JT. Nat Cell Biol. 2012 Apr 29;14(6):575-83. doi: 10.1038/ncb2488. PubMed 22544066.
Backbone
  Vector backbone: pMSCV-puro
  Total vector size (bp): 6295
  Vector type: Mammalian Expression
Growth in bacteria
  Bacterial resistance: Ampicillin, 100 μg/mL
  Growth temperature: 37°C
  Growth strain: DH5alpha
  Copy number: Unknown
Gene/Insert
  Gene/Insert name: Delta N67-mMCL-1
  Species: M. musculus (mouse)
  Insert size (bp): 795
  Mutation: N-terminus 67 amino acids deleted from full length mMCL-1
  Cloning method: Restriction Enzyme; 5′ cloning site EcoRI (not destroyed); 3′ cloning site EcoRI (not destroyed)
  Sequencing primers: 5′ 5' primer (1333–1355): 5'-CCCTTGAACCTCCTCGTTCGACC-3'; 3′ 3' primer (1660–1682): 5'-GAGACGTGCTACTTCCATTTGTC-3'
Terms and licenses: Academic/Nonprofit Terms; Industry Terms: Not Available to Industry
Depositor comments: Note that AA68 has been changed from Pro to Met for start codon.
How to cite: pMSCV-puro-Delta N67-mMCL1 was a gift from Joseph Opferman (Addgene plasmid # 45819 ; http://n2t.net/addgene:45819 ; RRID:Addgene_45819)
