[The description below was written by a language model from this plasmid's Addgene catalogue record.]
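Description:
pMSCV-puro-Delta N67-mMCL1 is a mammalian expression plasmid built on the pMSCV-puro backbone, with a recorded total vector size of about 6.3 kb. pMSCV-puro is a standard murine stem cell virus retroviral vector. In this vector family the insert is transcribed from the 5′ long terminal repeat, a packaging signal allows the transcript to be incorporated into retroviral particles when packaging functions are supplied in trans, and a separate internal cassette confers puromycin resistance for selecting stably transduced cells. The record lists the vector type only as mammalian expression and includes no feature table, so these backbone details come from general knowledge of pMSCV-puro, not from annotation of this construct. In bacteria the plasmid is selected with ampicillin. The copy number is listed as unknown and the origin of replication is not stated.

The insert is a 795 bp mouse (M. musculus) Mcl1 coding sequence lacking the first 67 amino acids of full-length MCL-1. It was cloned into a single EcoRI site that is retained at both ends, so the cloning was non-directional. Because the truncation removes the native initiator, residue 68 was changed from proline to methionine to supply a start codon. No epitope tag or reporter is recorded.

MCL-1 is an anti-apoptotic BCL-2 family member. The associated publication reports that it also localizes to the mitochondrial matrix and links mitochondrial fusion to respiration. An N-terminally truncated form like this one would fit stable expression experiments examining how the amino terminus affects MCL-1 localization and function, although the record does not state the specific experimental purpose.
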