>Addgene plasmid #45819 | pMSCV-puro-Delta N67-mMCL1 | depositor partial sequence | sequence record 64477 | Delta N67-mMCL1
CCCGACGTCACCGCGTCGGCCGAAAGGCGGCTGCATAAGTCGCCCGGCCTCCTCGCCGTGCCGCCCGAGG
AGATGGCCGCGTCGGCCGCCGCCGCCATCGTGTCTCCGGAGGAGGAACTGGACGGCTGCGAGCCGGAGGC
CATCGGCAAGCGCCCGGCCGTGCTGCCCCTCCTGGAGCGCGTGAGCGAGGCGGCCAAGAGCTCCGGGGCC
GACGGCTCTCTGCCCTCCACGCCGCCGCCGCCCGAGGAGGAAGAGGACGACCTATACCGCCAGTCGCTGG
AGATCATCTCGCGCTACTTGCGGGAGCAGGCGACCGGCTCCAAGGACTCGAAGCCTCTGGGCGAGGCGGG
CGCGGCGGGCCGGAGAGCGCTGGAGACCCTGCGGCGCGTGGGCGACGGCGTGCAGCGCAACCACGAGACG
GCCTTCCAGGGCATGCTCCGGAAACTGGACATTAAAAACGAAGGCGATGTTAAATCTTTTTCTCGAGTAA
TGGTCCATGTTTTCAAAGATGGCGTAACAAACTGGGGCAGGATTGTGACTCTTATTTCTTTCGGTGCCTT
TGTGGCCAAACACTTAAAGAGCGTAAACCAAGAAAGCTTCATCGAACCATTAGCAGAAACTATCACAGAT
GTTCTTGTAAGGACGAAACGGGACTGGCTTGTCAAACAAAGAGGCTGGGATGGGTTTGTGGAGTTCTTCC
ACGTACAGGACCTAGAAGGCGGCATCAGAAATGTGCTGCTGGCTTTTGCGGGTGTTGCTGGAGTAGGGGC
TGGTCTGGCATATCTAATAAGATAG
