>Addgene plasmid #45819 | pMSCV-puro-Delta N67-mMCL1 | depositor partial sequence | sequence record 64478 | pMSCV-puro plasmid sequence (mMCL-1 is cloned into the ECORI site inside the pMSCV-puro vector)
TGAAAGACCCCACCTGTAGGTTTGGCAAGCTAGCTTAAGTAACGCCATTTTGCAAGGCATGGAAAATACA
TAACTGAGAATAGAGAAGTTCAGATCAAGGTTAGGAACAGAGAGACAGCAGAATATGGGCCAAACAGGAT
ATCTGTGGTAAGCAGTTCCTGCCCCGGCTCAGGGCCAAGAACAGATGGTCCCCAGATGCGGTCCCGCCCT
CAGCAGTTTCTAGAGAACCATCAGATGTTTCCAGGGTGCCCCAAGGACCTGAAATGACCCTGTGCCTTAT
TTGAACTAACCAATCAGTTCGCTTCTCGCTTCTGTTCGCGCGCTTCTGCTCCCCGAGCTCAATAAAAGAG
CCCACAACCCCTCACTCGGCGCGCCAGTCCTCCGATAGACTGCGTCGCCCGGGTACCCGTATTCCCAATA
AAGCCTCTTGCTGTTTGCATCCGAATCGTGGACTCGCTGATCCTTGGGAGGGTCTCCTCAGATTGATTGA
CTGCCCACCTCGGGGGTCTTTCATTTGGAGGTTCCACCGAGATTTGGAGACCCCTGCCCAGGGACCACCG
ACCCCCCCGCCGGGAGGTAAGCTGGCCAGCGGTCGTTTCGTGTCTGTCTCTGTCTTTGTGCGTGTTTGTG
CCGGCATCTAATGTTTGCGCCTGCGTCTGTACTAGTTAGCTAACTAGCTCTGTATCTGGCGGACCCGTGG
TGGAACTGACGAGTTCTGAACACCCGGCCGCAACCCTGGGAGACGTCCCAGGGACTTTGGGGGCCGTTTT
TGTGGCCCGACCTGAGGAAGGGAGTCGATGTGGAATCCGACCCCGTCAGGATATGTGGTTCTGGTAGGAG
ACGAGAACCTAAAACAGTTCCCGCCTCCGTCTGAATTTTTGCTTTCGGTTTGGAACCGAAGCCGCGCGTC
TTGTCTGCTGCAGCGCTGCAGCATCGTTCTGTGTTGTCTCTGTCTGACTGTGTTTCTGTATTTGTCTGAA
AATTAGGGCCAGACTGTTACCACTCCCTTAAGTTTGACCTTAGGTCACTGGAAAGATGTCGAGCGGATCG
CTCACAACCAGTCGGTAGATGTCAAGAAGAGACGTTGGGTTACCTTCTGCTCTGCAGAATGGCCAACCTT
TAACGTCGGATGGCCGCGAGACGGCACCTTTAACCGAGACCTCATCACCCAGGTTAAGATCAAGGTCTTT
TCACCTGGCCCGCATGGACACCCAGACCAGGTCCCCTACATCGTGACCTGGGAAGCCTTGGCTTTTGACC
CCCCTCCCTGGGTCAAGCCCTTTGTACACCCTAAGCCTCCGCCTCCTCTTCCTCCATCCGCCCCGTCTCT
CCCCCTTGAACCTCCTCGTTCGACCCCGCCTCGATCCTCCCTTTATCCAGCCCTCACTCCTTCTCTAGGC
GCCGGAATTAGATCTCTCGAGGTTAACGAATTCTACCGGGTAGGGGAGGCGCTTTTCCCAAGGCAGTCTG
GAGCATGCGCTTTAGCAGCCCCGCTGGGCACTTGGCGCTACACAAGTGGCCTCTGGCCTCGCACACATTC
CACATCCACCGGTAGGCGCCAACCGGCTCCGTTCTTTGGTGGCCCCTTCGCGCCACCTTCTACTCCTCCC
CTAGTCAGGAAGTTCCCCCCCGCCCCGCAGCTCGCGTCGTGCAGGACGTGACAAATGGAAGTAGCACGTC
TCACTAGTCTCGTGCAGATGGACAGCACCGCTGAGCAATGGAAGCGGGTAGGCCTTTGGGGCAGCGGCCA
ATAGCAGCTTTGCTCCTTCGCTTTCTGGGCTCAGAGGCTGGGAAGGGGTGGGTCCGGGGGCGGGCTCAGG
GGCGGGCTCAGGGGCGGGGCGGGCGCCCGAAGGTCCTCCGGAGGCCCGGCATTCTGCACGCTTCAAAAGC
GCACGTCTGCCGCGCTGTTCTCCTCTTCCTCATCTCCGGGCCTTTCGACCTGCAGCCCAAGCTTACCATG
ACCGAGTACAAGCCCACGGTGCGCCTCGCCACCCGCGACGACGTCCCCAGGGCCGTACGCACCCTCGCCG
CCGCGTTCGCCGACTACCCCGCCACGCGCCACACCGTCGATCCGGACCGCCACATCGAGCGGGTCACCGA
GCTGCAAGAACTCTTCCTCACGCGCGTCGGGCTCGACATCGGCAAGGTGTGGGTCGCGGACGACGGCGCC
GCGGTGGCGGTCTGGACCACGCCGGAGAGCGTCGAAGCGGGGGCGGTGTTCGCCGAGATCGGCCCGCGCA
TGGCCGAGTTGAGCGGTTCCCGGCTGGCCGCGCAGCAACAGATGGAAGGCCTCCTGGCGCCGCACCGGCC
CAAGGAGCCCGCGTGGTTCCTGGCCACCGTCGGCGTCTCGCCCGACCACCAGGGCAAGGGTCTGGGCAGC
GCCGTCGTGCTCCCCGGAGTGGAGGCGGCCGAGCGCGCCGGGGTGCCCGCCTTCCTGGAGACCTCCGCGC
CCCGCAACCTCCCCTTCTACGAGCGGCTCGGCTTCACCGTCACCGCCGACGTCGAGGTGCCCGAAGGACC
GCGCACCTGGTGCATGACCCGCAAGCCCGGTGCCTGACGCCCGCCCCACGACCCGCAGCGCCCGACCGAA
AGGAGCGCACGACCCCATGCATCGATAAAATAAAAGATTTTATTTAGTCTCCAGAAAAAGGGGGGAATGA
AAGACCCCACCTGTAGGTTTGGCAAGCTAGCTTAAGTAACGCCATTTTGCAAGGCATGGAAAATACATAA
CTGAGAATAGAGAAGTTCAGATCAAGGTTAGGAACAGAGAGACAGCAGAATATGGGCCAAACAGGATATC
TGTGGTAAGCAGTTCCTGCCCCGGCTCAGGGCCAAGAACAGATGGTCCCCAGATGCGGTCCCGCCCTCAG
CAGTTTCTAGAGAACCATCAGATGTTTCCAGGGTGCCCCAAGGACCTGAAATGACCCTGTGCCTTATTTG
AACTAACCAATCAGTTCGCTTCTCGCTTCTGTTCGCGCGCTTCTGCTCCCCGAGCTCAATAAAAGAGCCC
ACAACCCCTCACTCGGCGCGCCAGTCCTCCGATAGACTGCGTCGCCCGGGTACCCGTGTATCCAATAAAC
CCTCTTGCAGTTGCATCCGACTTGTGGTCTCGCTGTTCCTTGGGAGGGTCTCCTCTGAGTGATTGACTAC
CCGTCAGCGGGGGTCTTTCATGGGTAACAGTTTCTTGAAGTTGGAGAACAACATTCTGAGGGTAGGAGTC
GAATATTAAGTAATCCTGACTCAATTAGCCACTGTTTTGAATCCACATACTCCAATACTCCTGAAATAGT
TCATTATGGACAGCGCAGAAGAGCTGGGGAGAATTAATTCGTAATCATGGTCATAGCTGTTTCCTGTGTG
AAATTGTTATCCGCTCACAATTCCACACAACATACGAGCCGGAAGCATAAAGTGTAAAGCCTGGGGTGCC
TAATGAGTGAGCTAACTCACATTAATTGCGTTGCGCTCACTGCCCGCTTTCCAGTCGGGAAACCTGTCGT
GCCAGCTGCATTAATGAATCGGCCAACGCGCGGGGAGAGGCGGTTTGCGTATTGGGCGCTCTTCCGCTTC
CTCGCTCACTGACTCGCTGCGCTCGGTCGTTCGGCTGCGGCGAGCGGTATCAGCTCACTCAAAGGCGGTA
ATACGGTTATCCACAGAATCAGGGGATAACGCAGGAAAGAACATGTGAGCAAAAGGCCAGCAAAAGGCCA
GGAACCGTAAAAAGGCCGCGTTGCTGGCGTTTTTCCATAGGCTCCGCCCCCCTGACGAGCATCACAAAAA
TCGACGCTCAAGTCAGAGGTGGCGAAACCCGACAGGACTATAAAGATACCAGGCGTTTCCCCCTGGAAGC
TCCCTCGTGCGCTCTCCTGTTCCGACCCTGCCGCTTACCGGATACCTGTCCGCCTTTCTCCCTTCGGGAA
GCGTGGCGCTTTCTCATAGCTCACGCTGTAGGTATCTCAGTTCGGTGTAGGTCGTTCGCTCCAAGCTGGG
CTGTGTGCACGAACCCCCCGTTCAGCCCGACCGCTGCGCCTTATCCGGTAACTATCGTCTTGAGTCCAAC
CCGGTAAGACACGACTTATCGCCACTGGCAGCAGCCACTGGTAACAGGATTAGCAGAGCGAGGTATGTAG
GCGGTGCTACAGAGTTCTTGAAGTGGTGGCCTAACTACGGCTACACTAGAAGGACAGTATTTGGTATCTG
CGCTCTGCTGAAGCCAGTTACCTTCGGAAAAAGAGTTGGTAGCTCTTGATCCGGCAAACAAACCACCGCT
GGTAGCGGTGGTTTTTTTGTTTGCAAGCAGCAGATTACGCGCAGAAAAAAAGGATCTCAAGAAGATCCTT
TGATCTTTTCTACGGGGTCTGACGCTCAGTGGAACGAAAACTCACGTTAAGGGATTTTGGTCATGAGATT
ATCAAAAAGGATCTTCACCTAGATCCTTTTAAATTAAAAATGAAGTTTTAAATCAATCTAAAGTATATAT
GAGTAAACTTGGTCTGACAGTTACCAATGCTTAATCAGTGAGGCACCTATCTCAGCGATCTGTCTATTTC
GTTCATCCATAGTTGCCTGACTCCCCGTCGTGTAGATAACTACGATACGGGAGGGCTTACCATCTGGCCC
CAGTGCTGCAATGATACCGCGAGACCCACGCTCACCGGCTCCAGATTTATCAGCAATAAACCAGCCAGCC
GGAAGGGCCGAGCGCAGAAGTGGTCCTGCAACTTTATCCGCCTCCATCCAGTCTATTAATTGTTGCCGGG
AAGCTAGAGTAAGTAGTTCGCCAGTTAATAGTTTGCGCAACGTTGTTGCCATTGCTACAGGCATCGTGGT
GTCACGCTCGTCGTTTGGTATGGCTTCATTCAGCTCCGGTTCCCAACGATCAAGGCGAGTTACATGATCC
CCCATGTTGTGCAAAAAAGCGGTTAGCTCCTTCGGTCCTCCGATCGTTGTCAGAAGTAAGTTGGCCGCAG
TGTTATCACTCATGGTTATGGCAGCACTGCATAATTCTCTTACTGTCATGCCATCCGTAAGATGCTTTTC
TGTGACTGGTGAGTACTCAACCAAGTCATTCTGAGAATAGTGTATGCGGCGACCGAGTTGCTCTTGCCCG
GCGTCAATACGGGATAATACCGCGCCACATAGCAGAACTTTAAAAGTGCTCATCATTGGAAAACGTTCTT
CGGGGCGAAAACTCTCAAGGATCTTACCGCTGTTGAGATCCAGTTCGATGTAACCCACTCGTGCACCCAA
CTGATCTTCAGCATCTTTTACTTTCACCAGCGTTTCTGGGTGAGCAAAAACAGGAAGGCAAAATGCCGCA
AAAAAGGGAATAAGGGCGACACGGAAATGTTGAATACTCATACTCTTCCTTTTTCAATATTATTGAAGCA
TTTATCAGGGTTATTGTCTCATGAGCGGATACATATTTGAATGTATTTAGAAAAATAAACAAATAGGGGT
TCCGCGCACATTTCCCCGAAAAGTGCCACCTGACGTCTAAGAAACCATTATTATCATGACATTAACCTAT
AAAAATAGGCGTATCACGAGGCCCTTTCGTCTCGCGCGTTTCGGTGATGACGGTGAAAACCTCTGACACA
TGCAGCTCCCGGAGACGGTCACAGCTTGTCTGTAAGCGGATGCCGGGAGCAGACAAGCCCGTCAGGGCGC
GTCAGCGGGTGTTGGCGGGTGTCGGGGCTGGCTTAACTATGCGGCATCAGAGCAGATTGTACTGAGAGTG
CACCATATGCGGTGTGAAATACCGCACAGATGCGTAAGGAGAAAATACCGCATCAGGCGCCATTCGCCAT
TCAGGCTGCGCAACTGTTGGGAAGGGCGATCGGTGCGGGCCTCTTCGCTATTACGCCAGCTGGCGAAAGG
GGGATGTGCTGCAAGGCGATTAAGTTGGGTAACGCCAGGGTTTTCCCAGTCACGACGTTGTAAAACGACG
GCGCAAGGAATGGTGCATGCAAGGAGATGGCGCCCAACAGTCCCCCGGCCACGGGGCCTGCCACCATACC
CACGCCGAAACAAGCGCTCATGAGCCCGAAGTGGCGAGCCCGATCTTCCCCATCGGTGATGTCGGCGATA
TAGGCGCCAGCAACCGCACCTGTGGCGCCGGTGATGCCGGCCACGATGCGTCCGGCGTAGAGGCGATTAG
TCCAATTTGTTAAAGACAGGATATCAGTGGTCCAGGCTCTAGTTTTGACTCAACAATATCACCAGCTGAA
GCCTATAGAGTACGAGCCATAGATAAAATAAAAGATTTTATTTAGTCTCCAGAAAAAGGGGGGAA
