>Addgene plasmid #45819 | pMSCV-puro-Delta N67-mMCL1 | addgene partial sequence | sequence record 67560 | pLXSN5 5'-CCCTTGAACCTCCTCGTTCGACC-3'
TCTTTTCAGCCCTACTCCTTCTCTGGCGCCGGAATTAGATCTCTCGAGGTTAACGAATTCGCCCTTCCAC
CATGGACGTCACCGCGTCGGCCGAAAGGCGGCTGCATAAGTCGCCCGGCCTCCTCGCCGTGCCGCCCGAG
GAGATGGCCGCGTCGGCCGCCGCCGCCATCGTGTCTCCGGAGGAGGAACTGGACGGCTGCGAGCCGGAGG
CCATCGGCAAGCGCCCGGCCGTGCTGCCCCTCCTGGAGCGCGTGAGCGAGGCGGCCAAGAGCTCCGGGGC
CGACGGCTCTCTGCCCTCCACGCCGCCGCCGCCCGAGGAGGAAGAGGACGACCTATACCGCCAGTCGCTG
GAGATCATCTCGCGCTACTTGCGGGAGCAGGCGACCGGCTCCAAGGACTCGAAGCCTCTGGGCGAGGCGG
GCGCGGCGGGCCGGAGAGCGCTGGAGACCCTGCGGCGCGTGGGCGACGGCGTGCAGCGCAACCACGAGAC
GGCCTTCCAGGGCATGCTCCGGAAACTGGACATTAAAAACGAAGGCGATGTTAAATCTTTTTCTCGAGTA
ATGGTCCATGTTTTCAAAGATGGCGTAACAAACTGGGGCAGGATTGTGACTCTTATTTCTTTCGGTGCCT
TTGTGGCCAAACACTTAAAGAGCGTAAACCAAGAAAGCTTCATCGAACCATTAGCAGAAACTATCACAGA
TGTTCTTGTAAGGACGAAACGGGACTGGCTTGTCAAACAAAGAGGCTGGGATGGGTTTGTGGAGTTCTTC
CACGTACAGGACCTAGAAGGCGGCATCAGAAATGTGCTGCTGGCTTTTGCGGGTGTTGCTGGAGTAGGGG
CTGGTCTGGCATA
